Addgene plasmid #173007: DHFR-GFP-th-NL1
Purpose: For light regulated release of neuroligin 1 from the endoplasmic reticulum. Driven by synapsin promoter. Thrombin site is included between GFP and NL1.
Depositing lab: Matthew Kennedy. Depositing organization: University of Colorado Denver and Anschutz Medical Campus. Publication: zapERtrap: A light-regulated ER release system reveals unexpected neuronal trafficking pathways. Bourke AM, Schwartz SL, Bowen AB, Kleinjan MS, Winborn CS, Kareemo DJ, Gutnick A, Schwarz TL, Kennedy MJ. J Cell Biol. 2021 Sep 6;220(9). pii: 212461. doi: 10.1083/jcb.202103186. Epub 2021 Jul 9. PubMed 34241635.
Backbone
  Vector backbone: pSynapsin
  Backbone size w/o insert (bp): 3858
  Total vector size (bp): 7497
  Vector type: Mammalian Expression
Growth in bacteria
  Bacterial resistance: Kanamycin, 50 μg/mL
  Growth temperature: 37°C
  Growth strain: DH5alpha
  Copy number: High Copy
Gene/Insert
  Gene/Insert name: DHFR-GFP-NL1
  Insert size (bp): 3639
  Promoter: human synapsin
  Tag / fusion protein: EGFP (N terminal on insert); DHFR (N terminal on insert)
  Cloning method: Gibson Cloning
  Sequencing primers: 5′ accatctgcgctgcgg; 3′ CCATTATAAGCTGCAATAAACAAG
Resource information
  A portion of this plasmid was derived from a plasmid made by: Neuroligin ORF was a gift from Dr. Peter Schieffele (Addgene clone #15262)
Terms and licenses: Academic/Nonprofit Terms; Industry Terms: Not Available to Industry
Depositor comments: Please visit https://www.biorxiv.org/content/10.1101/2020.09.02.278770v1 for bioRxiv preprint.
How to cite: DHFR-GFP-th-NL1 was a gift from Matthew Kennedy (Addgene plasmid # 173007 ; http://n2t.net/addgene:173007 ; RRID:Addgene_173007)
