[The description below was written by a language model from this plasmid's Addgene catalogue record and pLannotate feature annotations shown in this document.]
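Description:
DHFR-GFP-th-NL1 is a roughly 7.5 kb mammalian expression plasmid built on a pSynapsin backbone and intended for expression in neurons. It is maintained in E. coli through a high-copy ColE1/pUC-type origin and selected with kanamycin. The resistance cassette is the Tn5 NeoR/KanR gene, placed behind tandem bacterial (bla) and SV40 early promoters and followed by an HSV TK polyadenylation signal, so the same marker could in principle give G418 resistance in mammalian cells. An f1 origin is also present. The short annotated fragments of ble, SV40 large T antigen and the bGH poly(A) signal appear to be backbone remnants rather than functional parts.

The payload is a single fusion open reading frame driven by the human synapsin I promoter, which restricts expression to neurons, and terminated by an SV40 poly(A) signal. From the N terminus it encodes a human growth hormone signal sequence that directs the protein into the secretory pathway, then E. coli dihydrofolate reductase, EGFP, and a neuroligin 1 fragment that matches the mouse protein in the annotation. According to the record, a thrombin cleavage site lies between GFP and neuroligin 1; it is not annotated as a feature, but a short unannotated gap sits at that junction. With the native signal peptide replaced, the DHFR and EGFP modules would lie on the extracellular/lumenal side of the receptor, where thrombin could remove them from surface-exposed protein.

The construct belongs to the zapERtrap system for light-regulated release of cargo from the endoplasmic reticulum. The DHFR domain presumably serves as the handle for retention, though the record does not describe the retention partner or the light-sensitive component. The depositor and sequencing-derived records show the same feature order, differing by only three nucleotides in length.
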