Features (pLannotate 1.2.2; 15 found; start..end, strand, type, name):
     45..492     +  promoter       hSyn promoter: human synapsin I promoter; confers neuron-specific expression (Kügler et al., 2003)
    517..594     +  sig_peptide    hGH signal sequence: human growth hormone signal sequence
    601..1074    +  CDS            ecDHFR (sequence withheld): E. coli dihydrofolate reductase; folA
   1081..1794    +  CDS            EGFP: EGFP is a basic (constitutively fluorescent) green fluorescent protein published in 1996, derived from Aequorea victoria. It is reported to be a rapidly-maturing weak dimer with moderate acid sensitivity.
   1852..4152    +  CDS            Nlgn1 (fragment): NLGN1_MOUSE - Also known as Kiaa1070. Experimental evidence at protein level: Swiss-Prot protein existence level 1. Cell surface protein involved in cell-cell-interactions via its interactions with neurexin family members. Plays a role in synapse function and synaptic signal transmission, and probably mediates its effects by recruiting and clustering other synaptic proteins. May promote the initial formation of synapses, but is not essential for this. In vitro, triggers the de novo formation of presynaptic structures. May be involved in specification of excitatory synapses. Required to maintai
   4178..4262    +  CDS            large T antigen (fragment): large T antigen from SV40 (simian virus 40)
   4285..4406    +  polyA_signal   SV40 poly(A) signal: SV40 polyadenylation signal
   4440..4868    -  rep_origin     f1 ori (sequence partly withheld): f1 bacteriophage origin of replication; arrow indicates direction of (+) strand synthesis
   4895..4999    +  promoter       AmpR promoter: bla
   5001..5358    +  promoter       SV40 promoter: SV40 enhancer and early promoter
   5393..6187    +  CDS            NeoR/KanR: aminoglycoside phosphotransferase from Tn5; aph(3')-II (or nptII); confers resistance to neomycin, kanamycin, and G418 (Geneticin®)
   6208..6360    +  CDS            ble (fragment): BLE_KLEPN - Experimental evidence at protein level: Swiss-Prot protein existence level 1. Binding protein with a strong affinity to the bleomycin family of antibiotics. Binds to CL990; an antimitotic-antibiotic compound. From Klebsiella pneumoniae.
   6419..6466    +  polyA_signal   HSV TK poly(A) signal: herpes simplex virus thymidine kinase polyadenylation signal (Cole and Stacy, 1985)
   6557..6573    -  polyA_signal   bGH poly(A) signal (fragment): bovine growth hormone polyadenylation signal
   6795..7383    +  rep_origin     ori: high-copy-number ColE1/pMB1/pBR322/pUC origin of replication
>Addgene plasmid #173007 | DHFR-GFP-th-NL1 | depositor full sequence | sequence record 335635 | DHFR-GFP-th-NL1 sequence 7497 bps
TAGTTATTAATTAAGTGTCTAGACTGCAGAGGGCCCTGCGTATGAGTGCAAGTGGGTTTTAGGACCAGGA
TGAGGCGGGGTGGGGGTGCCTACCTGACGACCGACCCCGACCCACTGGACAAGCACCCAACCCCCATTCC
CCAAATTGCGCATCCCCTATCAGAGAGGGGGAGGGGAAACAGGATGCGGCGAGGCGCGTGCGCACTGCCA
GCTTCAGCACCGCGGACAGTGCCTTCGCCCCCGCCTGGCGGCGCGCGCCACCGCCGCCTCAGCACTGAAG
GCGCGCTGACGTCACTCGCCGGTCCCCCGCAAACTCCCCTTCCCGGCCACCTTGGTCGCGTCCGCGCCGC
CGCCGGCCCAGCCGGACCGCACCACGCGAGGCGCGAGATAGGGGGGCACGGGCGCGACCATCTGCGCTGC
GGCGCCGGCGACTCAGCGCTGCCTCAGTCTGCGGTGGGCAGCGGAGGAGTCGTGTCGTGCCTGAGAGCGC
AGTCGAGAAACCGGTCTCGAGCCACCATGGCTACAGGCTCCCGGACGTCCCTGCTCCTGGCTTTTGGCCT
GCTCTGCCTGCCCTGGCTTCAAGAGGGCAGTGCCGAGCTC
[477 nt withheld, positions 601-1077]
GACGTGAGCAAGGGCGAGGAGCTGTTCACCGGGGTGGTGCCCATCCTGGTCGAGCTGGACGGCGACGTAA
ACGGCCACAAGTTCAGCGTGTCCGGCGAGGGCGAGGGCGATGCCACCTACGGCAAGCTGACCCTGAAGTT
CATCTGCACCACCGGCAAGCTGCCCGTGCCCTGGCCCACCCTCGTGACCACCCTGACCTACGGCGTGCAG
TGCTTCAGCCGCTACCCCGACCACATGAAGCAGCACGACTTCTTCAAGTCCGCCATGCCCGAAGGCTACG
TCCAGGAGCGCACCATCTTCTTCAAGGACGACGGCAACTACAAGACCCGCGCCGAGGTGAAGTTCGAGGG
CGACACCCTGGTGAACCGCATCGAGCTGAAGGGCATCGACTTCAAGGAGGACGGCAACATCCTGGGGCAC
AAGCTGGAGTACAACTACAACAGCCACAACGTCTATATCATGGCCGACAAGCAGAAGAACGGCATCAAGG
TGAACTTCAAGATCCGCCACAACATCGAGGACGGCAGCGTGCAGCTCGCCGACCACTACCAGCAGAACAC
CCCCATCGGCGACGGCCCCGTGCTGCTGCCCGACAACCACTACCTGAGCACCCAGTCCGCCCTGAGCAAA
GACCCCAACGAGAAGCGCGATCACATGGTCCTGCTGGAGTTCGTGACCGCCGCCGGGATCACTCTCGGCA
TGGACGAGCTGTACAAGCTTGTTCCTCGAGGAAGCAAGCTTCAAAAGTATCCATACGACGTTCCGGACTA
CGCATTGGATGATGTAGACCCATTGGTTACTACTAACTTTGGCAAGATTAGGGGAATTAAGAAAGAACTC
AATAATGAAATTTTGGGTCCTGTCATTCAGTTTCTTGGGGTTCCATATGCCGCTCCACCAACAGGAGAAC
ATCGTTTCCAGCCTCCAGAACCACCATCTCCCTGGTCTGACATCCGGAACGCCACTCAGTTTGCTCCTGT
ATGTCCCCAGAATATCATTGATGGCAGATTGCCTGAAGTTATGCTTCCTGTGTGGTTCACTAATAACTTG
GATGTGGTTTCATCATACGTCCAAGACCAGAGTGAAGACTGTCTATACTTAAACATCTATGTCCCAACTG
AAGATGATATTCGGGACAGTGGGGGTCCCAAACCAGTGATGGTGTACATCCATGGCGGCTCTTACATGGA
AGGTACTGGAAATCTGTATGATGGGAGTGTCTTGGCAAGCTATGGCAATGTGATCGTCATCACAGTCAAC
TATCGGCTTGGGGTACTTGGCTTCTTGAGCACAGGGGATCAGGCTGCCAAAGGAAACTACGGGCTCCTTG
ACCTCATCCAGGCCCTAAGATGGACCAGCGAGAACATTGGGTTCTTTGGTGGTGACCCCTTGCGAATCAC
TGTGTTTGGATCAGGCGCTGGGGGTTCATGTGTCAACCTGCTGACTTTATCCCATTATTCTGAAGGACTT
TTTCAACGAGCAATAGCTCAGAGTGGAACAGCCCTTTCCAGCTGGGCTGTTAGTTTCCAGCCTGCAAAAT
ACGCTAGAATTCTGGCCACAAAAGTTGGCTGCAATGTTTCAGATACAGTAGAGTTAGTAGAATGCCTGCA
GAAGAAGCCTTACAAAGAACTTGTTGATCAAGATGTTCAACCAGCCCGATACCACATAGCCTTTGGACCT
GTGATCGATGGTGATGTAATACCAGATGACCCTCAGATACTGATGGAACAAGGAGAGTTCCTCAACTATG
ATATAATGTTGGGAGTTAACCAAGGGGAAGGGTTGAAGTTTGTCGAAAATATAGTAGATAGTGATGATGG
TGTATCAGCCAGTGATTTCGACTTTGCTGTTTCTAATTTTGTTGATAATTTATATGGATATCCTGAAGGC
AAAGATGTTTTGAGAGAAACCATTAAATTCATGTATACTGACTGGGCTGATCGCCATAATCCTGAAACTA
GAAGGAAGACATTGTTGGCTTTGTTTACGGACCATCAATGGGTAGCACCTGCTGTGGCCACAGCAGACCT
TCACTCGAACTTTGGCTCACCTACATACTTCTATGCCTTTTATCATCATTGCCAAACAGATCAAGTTCCA
GCTTGGGCTGATGCAGCTCATGGGGATGAGGTTCCCTATGTGTTGGGAATCCCCATGATTGGCCCTACAG
AGTTATTTCCTTGCAATTTCTCCAAGAATGATGTGATGTTGAGTGCAGTAGTAATGACATACTGGACGAA
TTTTGCTAAAACTGGTGACCCAAATCAACCAGTTCCTCAAGACACAAAATTCATCCATACCAAACCCAAC
CGCTTTGAAGAAGTAGCATGGACCAGATATTCCCAGAAAGACCAGCTTTATCTCCATATTGGATTAAAAC
CGAGAGTTAAAGAGCATTACAGAGCCAATAAGGTAAATCTCTGGCTGGAGCTGGTACCTCATCTGCATAA
TCTCAATGACATTTCTCAGTATACCTCGACAACAACTAAAGTGCCATCCACGGACATCACTCTCAGACCT
ACAAGGAAGAATTCCACACCAGTCACATCAGCCTTTCCCACTGCCAAACAGGATGATCCCAAGCAACAAC
CAAGCCCCTTCTCGGTGGATCAGAGGGACTACTCCACAGAGCTAAGTGTCACTATCGCAGTGGGGGCCTC
TCTGCTGTTTCTCAACATCTTGGCTTTTGCAGCCCTGTACTACAAGAAGGATAAGAGGAGACATGATGTC
CACCGGAGGTGCAGCCCTCAGCGCACGACCACCAACGACCTAACCCATGCTCCAGAAGAGGAAATTATGT
CTCTCCAAATGAAGCACACTGACTTGGATCACGAGTGTGAGTCCATCCATCCACATGAGGTGGTTCTTCG
GACCGCCTGTCCCCCAGATTATACTCTAGCTATGAGGAGGTCACCTGATGATATTCCACTAATGACACCT
AACACCATCACAATGATTCCCAACACTATACCAGGGATTCAGCCCTTACATACATTCAACACATTTACTG
GAGGACAGAATAATACACTGCCCCATCCCCACCCACACCCCCATTCACATTCAACAACCAGGGTATAGGG
ATCCACCGGATCTAGATAACTGATCATAATCAGCCATACCACATTTGTAGAGGTTTTACTTGCTTTAAAA
AACCTCCCACACCTCCCCCTGAACCTGAAACATAAAATGAATGCAATTGTTGTTGTTAACTTGTTTATTG
CAGCTTATAATGGTTACAAATAAAGCAATAGCATCACAAATTTCACAAATAAAGCATTTTTTTCACTGCA
TTCTAGTTGTGGTTTGTCCAAACTCATCAATGTATCTTAACGCGTAAATTGTAAGCGTTAATATTTTGTT
AAAATTCGCGTTAAATTTTTGTTAAATCAGCTCATTTTTTAACCAATAGGCCGAAATCGGCAAAATCCCT
TATAAATCAAAAGAATAGACCGAGATAGGGT
[37 nt withheld, positions 4539-4575]
AAAGAACGTGGACTCCAACGTCAAAGG
[49 nt withheld, positions 4603-4651]
T
[91 nt withheld, positions 4653-4743]
G
[124 nt withheld, positions 4745-4868]
CAGGTGGCACTTTTCGGGGAAATGTGCGCGGAACCCCTATTTGTTTATTTTTCTAAATACATTCAAATAT
GTATCCGCTCATGAGACAATAACCCTGATAAATGCTTCAATAATATTGAAAAAGGAAGAGTCCTGAGGCG
GAAAGAACCAGCTGTGGAATGTGTGTCAGTTAGGGTGTGGAAAGTCCCCAGGCTCCCCAGCAGGCAGAAG
TATGCAAAGCATGCATCTCAATTAGTCAGCAACCAGGTGTGGAAAGTCCCCAGGCTCCCCAGCAGGCAGA
AGTATGCAAAGCATGCATCTCAATTAGTCAGCAACCATAGTCCCGCCCCTAACTCCGCCCATCCCGCCCC
TAACTCCGCCCAGTTCCGCCCATTCTCCGCCCCATGGCTGACTAATTTTTTTTATTTATGCAGAGGCCGA
GGCCGCCTCGGCCTCTGAGCTATTCCAGAAGTAGTGAGGAGGCTTTTTTGGAGGCCTAGGCTTTTGCAAA
GATCGATCAAGAGACAGGATGAGGATCGTTTCGCATGATTGAACAAGATGGATTGCACGCAGGTTCTCCG
GCCGCTTGGGTGGAGAGGCTATTCGGCTATGACTGGGCACAACAGACAATCGGCTGCTCTGATGCCGCCG
TGTTCCGGCTGTCAGCGCAGGGGCGCCCGGTTCTTTTTGTCAAGACCGACCTGTCCGGTGCCCTGAATGA
ACTGCAAGACGAGGCAGCGCGGCTATCGTGGCTGGCCACGACGGGCGTTCCTTGCGCAGCTGTGCTCGAC
GTTGTCACTGAAGCGGGAAGGGACTGGCTGCTATTGGGCGAAGTGCCGGGGCAGGATCTCCTGTCATCTC
ACCTTGCTCCTGCCGAGAAAGTATCCATCATGGCTGATGCAATGCGGCGGCTGCATACGCTTGATCCGGC
TACCTGCCCATTCGACCACCAAGCGAAACATCGCATCGAGCGAGCACGTACTCGGATGGAAGCCGGTCTT
GTCGATCAGGATGATCTGGACGAAGAGCATCAGGGGCTCGCGCCAGCCGAACTGTTCGCCAGGCTCAAGG
CGAGCATGCCCGACGGCGAGGATCTCGTCGTGACCCATGGCGATGCCTGCTTGCCGAATATCATGGTGGA
AAATGGCCGCTTTTCTGGATTCATCGACTGTGGCCGGCTGGGTGTGGCGGACCGCTATCAGGACATAGCG
TTGGCTACCCGTGATATTGCTGAAGAGCTTGGCGGCGAATGGGCTGACCGCTTCCTCGTGCTTTACGGTA
TCGCCGCTCCCGATTCGCAGCGCATCGCCTTCTATCGCCTTCTTGACGAGTTCTTCTGAGCGGGACTCTG
GGGTTCGAAATGACCGACCAAGCGACGCCCAACCTGCCATCACGAGATTTCGATTCCACCGCCGCCTTCT
ATGAAAGGTTGGGCTTCGGAATCGTTTTCCGGGACGCCGGCTGGATGATCCTCCAGCGCGGGGATCTCAT
GCTGGAGTTCTTCGCCCACCCTAGGGGGAGGCTAACTGAAACACGGAAGGAGACAATACCGGAAGGAACC
CGCGCTATGACGGCAATAAAAAGACAGAATAAAACGCACGGTGTTGGGTCGTTTGTTCATAAACGCGGGG
TTCGGTCCCAGGGCTGGCACTCTGTCGATACCCCACCGAGACCCCATTGGGGCCAATACGCCCGCGTTTC
TTCCTTTTCCCCACCCCACCCCCCAAGTTCGGGTGAAGGCCCAGGGCTCGCAGCCAACGTCGGGGCGGCA
GGCCCTGCCATAGCCTCAGGTTACTCATATATACTTTAGATTGATTTAAAACTTCATTTTTAATTTAAAA
GGATCTAGGTGAAGATCCTTTTTGATAATCTCATGACCAAAATCCCTTAACGTGAGTTTTCGTTCCACTG
AGCGTCAGACCCCGTAGAAAAGATCAAAGGATCTTCTTGAGATCCTTTTTTTCTGCGCGTAATCTGCTGC
TTGCAAACAAAAAAACCACCGCTACCAGCGGTGGTTTGTTTGCCGGATCAAGAGCTACCAACTCTTTTTC
CGAAGGTAACTGGCTTCAGCAGAGCGCAGATACCAAATACTGTCCTTCTAGTGTAGCCGTAGTTAGGCCA
CCACTTCAAGAACTCTGTAGCACCGCCTACATACCTCGCTCTGCTAATCCTGTTACCAGTGGCTGCTGCC
AGTGGCGATAAGTCGTGTCTTACCGGGTTGGACTCAAGACGATAGTTACCGGATAAGGCGCAGCGGTCGG
GCTGAACGGGGGGTTCGTGCACACAGCCCAGCTTGGAGCGAACGACCTACACCGAACTGAGATACCTACA
GCGTGAGCTATGAGAAAGCGCCACGCTTCCCGAAGGGAGAAAGGCGGACAGGTATCCGGTAAGCGGCAGG
GTCGGAACAGGAGAGCGCACGAGGGAGCTTCCAGGGGGAAACGCCTGGTATCTTTATAGTCCTGTCGGGT
TTCGCCACCTCTGACTTGAGCGTCGATTTTTGTGATGCTCGTCAGGGGGGCGGAGCCTATGGAAAAACGC
CAGCAACGCGGCCTTTTTACGGTTCCTGGCCTTTTGCTGGCCTTTTGCTCACATGTTCTTTCCTGCGTTA
TCCCCTGATTCTGTGGATAACCGTATTACCGCCATGCAT
