Features (pLannotate 1.2.2; 15 found; start..end, strand, type, name):
     21..468     +  promoter       hSyn promoter: human synapsin I promoter; confers neuron-specific expression (Kügler et al., 2003)
    493..570     +  sig_peptide    hGH signal sequence: human growth hormone signal sequence
    577..1050    +  CDS            ecDHFR (sequence withheld): E. coli dihydrofolate reductase; folA
   1057..1770    +  CDS            EGFP: EGFP is a basic (constitutively fluorescent) green fluorescent protein published in 1996, derived from Aequorea victoria. It is reported to be a rapidly-maturing weak dimer with moderate acid sensitivity.
   1828..4128    +  CDS            Nlgn1 (fragment): NLGN1_MOUSE - Also known as Kiaa1070. Experimental evidence at protein level: Swiss-Prot protein existence level 1. Cell surface protein involved in cell-cell-interactions via its interactions with neurexin family members. Plays a role in synapse function and synaptic signal transmission, and probably mediates its effects by recruiting and clustering other synaptic proteins. May promote the initial formation of synapses, but is not essential for this. In vitro, triggers the de novo formation of presynaptic structures. May be involved in specification of excitatory synapses. Required to maintai
   4154..4238    +  CDS            large T antigen (fragment): large T antigen from SV40 (simian virus 40)
   4261..4382    +  polyA_signal   SV40 poly(A) signal: SV40 polyadenylation signal
   4416..4844    -  rep_origin     f1 ori (sequence partly withheld): f1 bacteriophage origin of replication; arrow indicates direction of (+) strand synthesis
   4871..4975    +  promoter       AmpR promoter: bla
   4977..5334    +  promoter       SV40 promoter: SV40 enhancer and early promoter
   5369..6163    +  CDS            NeoR/KanR: aminoglycoside phosphotransferase from Tn5; aph(3')-II (or nptII); confers resistance to neomycin, kanamycin, and G418 (Geneticin®)
   6184..6336    +  CDS            ble (fragment): BLE_KLEPN - Experimental evidence at protein level: Swiss-Prot protein existence level 1. Binding protein with a strong affinity to the bleomycin family of antibiotics. Binds to CL990; an antimitotic-antibiotic compound. From Klebsiella pneumoniae.
   6395..6442    +  polyA_signal   HSV TK poly(A) signal: herpes simplex virus thymidine kinase polyadenylation signal (Cole and Stacy, 1985)
   6533..6549    -  polyA_signal   bGH poly(A) signal (fragment): bovine growth hormone polyadenylation signal
   6771..7359    +  rep_origin     ori: high-copy-number ColE1/pMB1/pBR322/pUC origin of replication
>Addgene plasmid #173007 | DHFR-GFP-th-NL1 | addgene full sequence | sequence record 339111 | Addgene NGS Result
TGCAGAGGGCCCTGCGTATGAGTGCAAGTGGGTTTTAGGACCAGGATGAGGCGGGGTGGGGGTGCCTACC
TGACGACCGACCCCGACCCACTGGACAAGCACCCAACCCCCATTCCCCAAATTGCGCATCCCCTATCAGA
GAGGGGGAGGGGAAACAGGATGCGGCGAGGCGCGTGCGCACTGCCAGCTTCAGCACCGCGGACAGTGCCT
TCGCCCCCGCCTGGCGGCGCGCGCCACCGCCGCCTCAGCACTGAAGGCGCGCTGACGTCACTCGCCGGTC
CCCCGCAAACTCCCCTTCCCGGCCACCTTGGTCGCGTCCGCGCCGCCGCCGGCCCAGCCGGACCGCACCA
CGCGAGGCGCGAGATAGGGGGGCACGGGCGCGACCATCTGCGCTGCGGCGCCGGCGACTCAGCGCTGCCT
CAGTCTGCGGTGGGCAGCGGAGGAGTCGTGTCGTGCCTGAGAGCGCAGTCGAGAAACCGGTCTCGAGCCA
CCATGGCTACAGGCTCCCGGACGTCCCTGCTCCTGGCTTTTGGCCTGCTCTGCCTGCCCTGGCTTCAAGA
GGGCAGTGCCGAGCTC
[477 nt withheld, positions 577-1053]
GACGTGAGCAAGGGCGAGGAGCTGTTCACCGGGGTGGTGCCCATCCTGGTCGAGCTGGACGGCGACGTAA
ACGGCCACAAGTTCAGCGTGTCCGGCGAGGGCGAGGGCGATGCCACCTACGGCAAGCTGACCCTGAAGTT
CATCTGCACCACCGGCAAGCTGCCCGTGCCCTGGCCCACCCTCGTGACCACCCTGACCTACGGCGTGCAG
TGCTTCAGCCGCTACCCCGACCACATGAAGCAGCACGACTTCTTCAAGTCCGCCATGCCCGAAGGCTACG
TCCAGGAGCGCACCATCTTCTTCAAGGACGACGGCAACTACAAGACCCGCGCCGAGGTGAAGTTCGAGGG
CGACACCCTGGTGAACCGCATCGAGCTGAAGGGCATCGACTTCAAGGAGGACGGCAACATCCTGGGGCAC
AAGCTGGAGTACAACTACAACAGCCACAACGTCTATATCATGGCCGACAAGCAGAAGAACGGCATCAAGG
TGAACTTCAAGATCCGCCACAACATCGAGGACGGCAGCGTGCAGCTCGCCGACCACTACCAGCAGAACAC
CCCCATCGGCGACGGCCCCGTGCTGCTGCCCGACAACCACTACCTGAGCACCCAGTCCGCCCTGAGCAAA
GACCCCAACGAGAAGCGCGATCACATGGTCCTGCTGGAGTTCGTGACCGCCGCCGGGATCACTCTCGGCA
TGGACGAGCTGTACAAGCTTGTTCCTCGAGGAAGCAAGCTTCAAAAGTATCCATACGACGTTCCGGACTA
CGCATTGGATGATGTAGACCCATTGGTTACTACTAACTTTGGCAAGATTAGGGGAATTAAGAAAGAACTC
AATAATGAAATTTTGGGTCCTGTCATTCAGTTTCTTGGGGTTCCATATGCCGCTCCACCAACAGGAGAAC
ATCGTTTCCAGCCTCCAGAACCACCATCTCCCTGGTCTGACATCCGGAACGCCACTCAGTTTGCTCCTGT
ATGTCCCCAGAATATCATTGATGGCAGATTGCCTGAAGTTATGCTTCCTGTGTGGTTCACTAATAACTTG
GATGTGGTTTCATCATACGTCCAAGACCAGAGTGAAGACTGTCTATACTTAAACATCTATGTCCCAACTG
AAGATGATATTCGGGACAGTGGGGGTCCCAAACCAGTGATGGTGTACATCCATGGCGGCTCTTACATGGA
AGGTACTGGAAATCTGTATGATGGGAGTGTCTTGGCAAGCTATGGCAATGTGATCGTCATCACAGTCAAC
TATCGGCTTGGGGTACTTGGCTTCTTGAGCACAGGGGATCAGGCTGCCAAAGGAAACTACGGGCTCCTTG
ACCTCATCCAGGCCCTAAGATGGACCAGCGAGAACATTGGGTTCTTTGGTGGTGACCCCTTGCGAATCAC
TGTGTTTGGATCAGGCGCTGGGGGTTCATGTGTCAACCTGCTGACTTTATCCCATTATTCTGAAGGACTT
TTTCAACGAGCAATAGCTCAGAGTGGAACAGCCCTTTCCAGCTGGGCTGTTAGTTTCCAGCCTGCAAAAT
ACGCTAGAATTCTGGCCACAAAAGTTGGCTGCAATGTTTCAGATACAGTAGAGTTAGTAGAATGCCTGCA
GAAGAAGCCTTACAAAGAACTTGTTGATCAAGATGTTCAACCAGCCCGATACCACATAGCCTTTGGACCT
GTGATCGATGGTGATGTAATACCAGATGACCCTCAGATACTGATGGAACAAGGAGAGTTCCTCAACTATG
ATATAATGTTGGGAGTTAACCAAGGGGAAGGGTTGAAGTTTGTCGAAAATATAGTAGATAGTGATGATGG
TGTATCAGCCAGTGATTTCGACTTTGCTGTTTCTAATTTTGTTGATAATTTATATGGATATCCTGAAGGC
AAAGATGTTTTGAGAGAAACCATTAAATTCATGTATACTGACTGGGCTGATCGCCATAATCCTGAAACTA
GAAGGAAGACATTGTTGGCTTTGTTTACGGACCATCAATGGGTAGCACCTGCTGTGGCCACAGCAGACCT
TCACTCGAACTTTGGCTCACCTACATACTTCTATGCCTTTTATCATCATTGCCAAACAGATCAAGTTCCA
GCTTGGGCTGATGCAGCTCATGGGGATGAGGTTCCCTATGTGTTGGGAATCCCCATGATTGGCCCTACAG
AGTTATTTCCTTGCAATTTCTCCAAGAATGATGTGATGTTGAGTGCAGTAGTAATGACATACTGGACGAA
TTTTGCTAAAACTGGTGACCCAAATCAACCAGTTCCTCAAGACACAAAATTCATCCATACCAAACCCAAC
CGCTTTGAAGAAGTAGCATGGACCAGATATTCCCAGAAAGACCAGCTTTATCTCCATATTGGATTAAAAC
CGAGAGTTAAAGAGCATTACAGAGCCAATAAGGTAAATCTCTGGCTGGAGCTGGTACCTCATCTGCATAA
TCTCAATGACATTTCTCAGTATACCTCGACAACAACTAAAGTGCCATCCACGGACATCACTCTCAGACCT
ACAAGGAAGAATTCCACACCAGTCACATCAGCCTTTCCCACTGCCAAACAGGATGATCCCAAGCAACAAC
CAAGCCCCTTCTCGGTGGATCAGAGGGACTACTCCACAGAGCTAAGTGTCACTATCGCAGTGGGGGCCTC
TCTGCTGTTTCTCAACATCTTGGCTTTTGCAGCCCTGTACTACAAGAAGGATAAGAGGAGACATGATGTC
CACCGGAGGTGCAGCCCTCAGCGCACGACCACCAACGACCTAACCCATGCTCCAGAAGAGGAAATTATGT
CTCTCCAAATGAAGCACACTGACTTGGATCACGAGTGTGAGTCCATCCATCCACATGAGGTGGTTCTTCG
GACCGCCTGTCCCCCAGATTATACTCTAGCTATGAGGAGGTCACCTGATGATATTCCACTAATGACACCT
AACACCATCACAATGATTCCCAACACTATACCAGGGATTCAGCCCTTACATACATTCAACACATTTACTG
GAGGACAGAATAATACACTGCCCCATCCCCACCCACACCCCCATTCACATTCAACAACCAGGGTATAGGG
ATCCACCGGATCTAGATAACTGATCATAATCAGCCATACCACATTTGTAGAGGTTTTACTTGCTTTAAAA
AACCTCCCACACCTCCCCCTGAACCTGAAACATAAAATGAATGCAATTGTTGTTGTTAACTTGTTTATTG
CAGCTTATAATGGTTACAAATAAAGCAATAGCATCACAAATTTCACAAATAAAGCATTTTTTTCACTGCA
TTCTAGTTGTGGTTTGTCCAAACTCATCAATGTATCTTAACGCGTAAATTGTAAGCGTTAATATTTTGTT
AAAATTCGCGTTAAATTTTTGTTAAATCAGCTCATTTTTTAACCAATAGGCCGAAATCGGCAAAATCCCT
TATAAATCAAAAGAATAGACCGAGATAGGGT
[37 nt withheld, positions 4515-4551]
AAAGAACGTGGACTCCAACGTCAAAGG
[49 nt withheld, positions 4579-4627]
T
[91 nt withheld, positions 4629-4719]
G
[124 nt withheld, positions 4721-4844]
CAGGTGGCACTTTTCGGGGAAATGTGCGCGGAACCCCTATTTGTTTATTTTTCTAAATACATTCAAATAT
GTATCCGCTCATGAGACAATAACCCTGATAAATGCTTCAATAATATTGAAAAAGGAAGAGTCCTGAGGCG
GAAAGAACCAGCTGTGGAATGTGTGTCAGTTAGGGTGTGGAAAGTCCCCAGGCTCCCCAGCAGGCAGAAG
TATGCAAAGCATGCATCTCAATTAGTCAGCAACCAGGTGTGGAAAGTCCCCAGGCTCCCCAGCAGGCAGA
AGTATGCAAAGCATGCATCTCAATTAGTCAGCAACCATAGTCCCGCCCCTAACTCCGCCCATCCCGCCCC
TAACTCCGCCCAGTTCCGCCCATTCTCCGCCCCATGGCTGACTAATTTTTTTTATTTATGCAGAGGCCGA
GGCCGCCTCGGCCTCTGAGCTATTCCAGAAGTAGTGAGGAGGCTTTTTTGGAGGCCTAGGCTTTTGCAAA
GATCGATCAAGAGACAGGATGAGGATCGTTTCGCATGATTGAACAAGATGGATTGCACGCAGGTTCTCCG
GCCGCTTGGGTGGAGAGGCTATTCGGCTATGACTGGGCACAACAGACAATCGGCTGCTCTGATGCCGCCG
TGTTCCGGCTGTCAGCGCAGGGGCGCCCGGTTCTTTTTGTCAAGACCGACCTGTCCGGTGCCCTGAATGA
ACTGCAAGACGAGGCAGCGCGGCTATCGTGGCTGGCCACGACGGGCGTTCCTTGCGCAGCTGTGCTCGAC
GTTGTCACTGAAGCGGGAAGGGACTGGCTGCTATTGGGCGAAGTGCCGGGGCAGGATCTCCTGTCATCTC
ACCTTGCTCCTGCCGAGAAAGTATCCATCATGGCTGATGCAATGCGGCGGCTGCATACGCTTGATCCGGC
TACCTGCCCATTCGACCACCAAGCGAAACATCGCATCGAGCGAGCACGTACTCGGATGGAAGCCGGTCTT
GTCGATCAGGATGATCTGGACGAAGAGCATCAGGGGCTCGCGCCAGCCGAACTGTTCGCCAGGCTCAAGG
CGAGCATGCCCGACGGCGAGGATCTCGTCGTGACCCATGGCGATGCCTGCTTGCCGAATATCATGGTGGA
AAATGGCCGCTTTTCTGGATTCATCGACTGTGGCCGGCTGGGTGTGGCGGACCGCTATCAGGACATAGCG
TTGGCTACCCGTGATATTGCTGAAGAGCTTGGCGGCGAATGGGCTGACCGCTTCCTCGTGCTTTACGGTA
TCGCCGCTCCCGATTCGCAGCGCATCGCCTTCTATCGCCTTCTTGACGAGTTCTTCTGAGCGGGACTCTG
GGGTTCGAAATGACCGACCAAGCGACGCCCAACCTGCCATCACGAGATTTCGATTCCACCGCCGCCTTCT
ATGAAAGGTTGGGCTTCGGAATCGTTTTCCGGGACGCCGGCTGGATGATCCTCCAGCGCGGGGATCTCAT
GCTGGAGTTCTTCGCCCACCCTAGGGGGAGGCTAACTGAAACACGGAAGGAGACAATACCGGAAGGAACC
CGCGCTATGACGGCAATAAAAAGACAGAATAAAACGCACGGTGTTGGGTCGTTTGTTCATAAACGCGGGG
TTCGGTCCCAGGGCTGGCACTCTGTCGATACCCCACCGAGACCCCATTGGGGCCAATACGCCCGCGTTTC
TTCCTTTTCCCCACCCCACCCCCCAAGTTCGGGTGAAGGCCCAGGGCTCGCAGCCAACGTCGGGGCGGCA
GGCCCTGCCATAGCCTCAGGTTACTCATATATACTTTAGATTGATTTAAAACTTCATTTTTAATTTAAAA
GGATCTAGGTGAAGATCCTTTTTGATAATCTCATGACCAAAATCCCTTAACGTGAGTTTTCGTTCCACTG
AGCGTCAGACCCCGTAGAAAAGATCAAAGGATCTTCTTGAGATCCTTTTTTTCTGCGCGTAATCTGCTGC
TTGCAAACAAAAAAACCACCGCTACCAGCGGTGGTTTGTTTGCCGGATCAAGAGCTACCAACTCTTTTTC
CGAAGGTAACTGGCTTCAGCAGAGCGCAGATACCAAATACTGTTCTTCTAGTGTAGCCGTAGTTAGGCCA
CCACTTCAAGAACTCTGTAGCACCGCCTACATACCTCGCTCTGCTAATCCTGTTACCAGTGGCTGCTGCC
AGTGGCGATAAGTCGTGTCTTACCGGGTTGGACTCAAGACGATAGTTACCGGATAAGGCGCAGCGGTCGG
GCTGAACGGGGGGTTCGTGCACACAGCCCAGCTTGGAGCGAACGACCTACACCGAACTGAGATACCTACA
GCGTGAGCTATGAGAAAGCGCCACGCTTCCCGAAGGGAGAAAGGCGGACAGGTATCCGGTAAGCGGCAGG
GTCGGAACAGGAGAGCGCACGAGGGAGCTTCCAGGGGGAAACGCCTGGTATCTTTATAGTCCTGTCGGGT
TTCGCCACCTCTGACTTGAGCGTCGATTTTTGTGATGCTCGTCAGGGGGGCGGAGCCTATGGAAAAACGC
CAGCAACGCGGCCTTTTTACGGTTCCTGGCCTTTTGCTGGCCTTTTGCTCACATGTTCTTTCCTGCGTTA
TCCCCTGATTCTGTGGATAACCGTATTACCGCCATGCATTAGTTATTTAAGTGTCTAGAC
